Addgene plasmid #197832: pJMC-3-Esp3I
Purpose: Level 1 module 3 with Esp3I expansion point
Depositing lab: Daniel Voytas. Depositing organization: University of Minnesota. Publication: An extensible vector toolkit and parts library for advanced engineering of plant genomes. Chamness JC, Kumar J, Cruz AJ, Rhuby E, Holum MJ, Cody JP, Tibebu R, Gamo ME, Starker CG, Zhang F, Voytas DF. Plant Genome. 2023 Mar 9:e20312. doi: 10.1002/tpg2.20312. PubMed 36896468.
Backbone
  Vector backbone: Unspecified
  Backbone manufacturer: Self-made
  Vector type: Unspecified
Growth in bacteria
  Bacterial resistance: Ampicillin, 100 μg/mL
  Growth temperature: 37°C
  Growth strain: DH5alpha
  Copy number: High Copy
Gene/Insert
  Gene/Insert name: None
  Species: Synthetic
  Cloning method: Restriction Enzyme; 5′ cloning site Unknown (unknown if destroyed)
Terms and licenses: Academic/Nonprofit Terms; Industry Terms: Not Available to Industry
Depositor comments: Please visit https://www.biorxiv.org/content/10.1101/2022.10.15.511792v1 for bioRxiv preprint.
How to cite: pJMC-3-Esp3I was a gift from Daniel Voytas (Addgene plasmid # 197832 ; http://n2t.net/addgene:197832 ; RRID:Addgene_197832)
