[The description below was written by a language model from this plasmid's Addgene catalogue record and pLannotate feature annotations shown in this document.]
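Description:
pJMC-3-Esp3I is a small (about 2.05 kb) synthetic cloning vector from a modular toolkit and parts library built for plant genome engineering. The record lists it as the Level 1, module 3 acceptor carrying an Esp3I "expansion point". Esp3I is a type IIS restriction enzyme that cuts outside its recognition site to leave user-defined overhangs. The plasmid therefore most likely serves as an intermediate position in a hierarchical Golden Gate-style assembly scheme, with the Esp3I site allowing further parts or modules to be added at that slot. The exact assembly logic, overhang identities and flanking enzyme sites are not given in the record. The backbone and vector type are listed as unspecified and self-made.

The construct carries no gene or insert, and the annotated feature table shows little beyond what is needed for maintenance in E. coli. It contains a high-copy ColE1/pUC-type origin of replication and a β-lactamase (AmpR) coding sequence driven by its native bla promoter, which gives ampicillin selection. This matches the catalogue's high-copy, ampicillin-resistant entry. A 23-nt match annotated as an RSF origin fragment is too short to function and is probably an incidental similarity. No promoters, terminators, reporters, T-DNA borders or plant selectable markers are annotated. The cloning and expansion site itself also falls in unannotated sequence. As recorded, the plasmid is an empty scaffold for assembling user-chosen parts, which would then presumably be combined with other modules into higher-level plant transformation vectors.
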