Features (pLannotate 1.2.2; 4 found; start..end, strand, type, name):
      1..23      +  rep_origin     RSF ori (fragment): Plasmids containing the RSF 1030 origin of replication can be propagated in E. coli cells that contain additional plasmids with compatible origins.
    139..239     +  promoter       AmpR promoter: bla
    243..1100    +  CDS            AmpR: β-lactamase; bla; confers resistance to ampicillin, carbenicillin, and related antibiotics
   1307..1895    +  rep_origin     ori: high-copy-number ColE1/pMB1/pBR322/pUC origin of replication
>Addgene plasmid #197832 | pJMC-3-Esp3I | addgene full sequence | sequence record 390103 | Addgene NGS Result
GTCAGTGAGCGAGGAAGCGGAAGAGCGCCCACCTGCTTTTCACCACCGTGAGACGAACAATAACGTCTCT
AGTGCCCATTTTGCAGGTGTGATGAAAAGCCTTAGGGTCAGGTGGCACTTTTCGGGGAAATGTGCGATGA
ACCCCTATTTGTTTATTTTTCTAAATACATTCAAATATGTATCCGCTAATGAGACAATAACCCTGATAAA
TGCTTCAATTATATTGAAAAAGGAAGAGTATTAGTATCCAACATTTCCGTGTCGCCCTTATTCACTTTTT
TGCGGCCTTCTGCCTTCCTGTTTTTGCTCACCCAGAAACGCTGGTGAAAGTAAAAGATGCTGAAGATCAG
TTGGGTGCCCGAGTGGGTTACATTGAACTGGATCTCAACAGCGGCAAAATCTTAGAGAGTTTTCGCCCCG
AAGAACGCTTCCCAATGATGAGCACTTTCAAAGTTCTGCTATGTGGCGCGGTGTTATCCCGTATTGATGC
TGGGCAAGAGCAACTCGGTCGCCGCATACACTATTCTCAGAATGACTTGGTTGAGTATTCACCAGTCACA
GAAAAGCATCTTACGGATGGCATGACAGTAAGAGAATTATGTAGTGCTGCCATAACCATGAGTGATAACA
CTGCGGCCAACTTACTTCTGACAACGATTGGAGGACCGAAGGAGCTAACCGCTTTTTTGCACAACATGGG
GGATCATGTAACTCGCCTTGATCGTTGGGAACCGGAGCTGAATGAAGCCATACCAAACGACGAGCGTGAC
ACCACGATGCCTGTAGCAATGGCAACAACTATCCGCAAACTATTAACTGGCGAACTACTTACTCTTGCTT
CACGCCAGCAACTCATTGACTGGATGGAGGCGGACAAAGTTGCAGGACCACTTCTGCGCTCGGCACTTCC
GGCTGGCTGGTTTATTGCTGATAAATCTGGAGCCGGTGAGCGTGGCTCTCGCGGTATCATTGCAGCACTG
GGGCCAGATGGTAAGCCCTCCCGTATCGTAGTTATCTACACGACGGGGAGTCAGGCAACTATGGATGAAC
GAAATAGACAGATCGCTGAGATAGGTGCCTCACTGATTAAGCATTGGTAACTGTCAGACGAAGGGAAATA
AATAGTAGCCCGCCTGATGTGCGGGCTTTTTTTTGGTGGTGGTTACCAGTGTCGCTTAGCTACCGTAGGT
CCTCTTAGGCGGTCCGATTAGCGACATAGTCATCAATGCCTTGACGGCAAAATCCCTTAACGTGAGTTTT
CGTTCCACTGAGCGTCAGACCCCGTAGAAAAGATCAAAGGATCTTCTTGAGATCCTTTTTTTCTGCGCGT
AATCTGCTGCTTGCAAACAAAAAAACCACCGCTACCAGCGGTGGTTTGTTTGCCGGATCAAGAGCTACTA
ACTCTTTTTCCGAAGGTAACTGGCTTCAGCAGAGCGCAGATACCAAATACTGTTCTTCTAGTGTAGCCGT
AGTTAGGCCACCACTTCAAGAACTCTGTAGCACCGCCTACATACCTCGCTCTGCTAATCCTGTTACCAGT
GGCTGCTGCCAGTGGCGATAAGTCGTGTCTTACCGGGTTGGACTCAAGACGATAGTTACCGGATAAGGCG
CAGCGGTCGGGCTGAACGGGGGGTTCGTGCTCACAGCCCAGCTTGGAGCGAACGACCTACACCGAACTGA
GATACCTACAGCGTGAGCTATGAGAAAGCGCCACGCTTCCCGAAGGGAGAAAGGCGGACAGGTATCCGGT
AAGCGGCAGGGTCGGAACAGGAGAGCGCACGAGGGAGCTTCCAGGGGGAAACGCCTGGTATCTTTATAGT
CCTGTCGGGTTTCGCCACCTCTGACTTGAGCGTCGATTTTTGTGATGCTCGTCAGGGGGGCGGAGCCTAT
GGAAAAACGCCAGCAACGCGGCCTTTTTACGGTTCCTGGCCTTTTGCTGGCCTTTTGCTCACATGTTCTT
TCCTGCGTTATCCCCTGATTCTGTGGATAACCGTATTACCGCCTTTGAGTGAGCTGATACCGCTCGCCGC
AGCCGAACGACCGAGCGCAGCGA
